Addgene plasmid #74069: pAL-pck_NT
Purpose: pAL374 plasmid carrying the pck (NT) sgRNA, targeting the non-template strand of pck, SpecR
Depositing lab: Timothy Lu. Depositing organization: Massachusetts Institute of Technology. Publication: Corynebacterium glutamicum Metabolic Engineering with CRISPR Interference (CRISPRi). Cleto S, Jensen JV, Wendisch VF, Lu TK. ACS Synth Biol. 2016 Feb 16. 10.1021/acssynbio.5b00216 PubMed 26829286.
Backbone
  Vector backbone: pAL374
  Vector type: Bacterial Expression, CRISPR, Synthetic Biology
Growth in bacteria
  Bacterial resistance: Spectinomycin, 50 μg/mL
  Growth temperature: 37°C
  Growth strain: DH5alpha
  Copy number: Unknown
Gene/Insert
  Gene/Insert name: sgRNA pck (NT)
  gRNA/shRNA sequence: pck (NT)
  Species: Synthetic
  Promoter: ptac
  Cloning method: Gibson Cloning
  Sequencing primers: 5′ GGCAGCCATCGGAAGCTGTGG
Terms and licenses: Academic/Nonprofit Terms; Industry Terms: Not Available to Industry
How to cite: pAL-pck_NT was a gift from Timothy Lu (Addgene plasmid # 74069 ; http://n2t.net/addgene:74069 ; RRID:Addgene_74069)
