[The description below was written by a language model from this plasmid's Addgene catalogue record and the feature table of its GenBank file.]
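Description:
pAL-pck_NT is a bacterial expression plasmid for CRISPR interference, built on the pAL374 backbone and carrying a synthetic single guide RNA directed against the non-template strand of the pck gene. It confers spectinomycin resistance, which is used for selection, and it is propagated in an E. coli cloning strain. The record lists the copy number as unknown and does not describe the origin or origins of replication or any other backbone elements. The sgRNA cassette was introduced by Gibson assembly.

The available sequence annotation covers only the 135 bp sgRNA cassette, not the whole plasmid. It shows a compact transcription unit. A short Ptac promoter segment is followed directly by the 24 bp targeting region ("target NT") that specifies base-pairing with pck. Next comes the dCas9-binding handle, the structured scaffold portion of the guide that recruits catalytically inactive Cas9, and the unit ends with the S. pyogenes-derived transcriptional terminator. In CRISPRi, a guide like this steers dCas9 to its target, where the bound complex physically blocks transcription rather than cutting the DNA, lowering expression of the gene. No dCas9 coding sequence is listed for this plasmid, so the protein is presumably provided from a separate construct.

The associated publication concerns metabolic engineering of Corynebacterium glutamicum with CRISPRi, which indicates that the plasmid is meant for knocking down pck expression in that organism to redirect metabolic flux without making a permanent gene deletion. The "NT" designation marks the strand targeted by this guide.
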