LOCUS       sgRNA_pck_(NT) 135 bp ds-DNA linear 22-FEB-2016
DEFINITION  .
FEATURES             Location/Qualifiers
     misc_feature    54..95
                     /label="dCAS handle"
                     /ApEinfo_revcolor=#9eafd2
                     /ApEinfo_fwdcolor=#9eafd2
     misc_feature    1..29
                     /label="Ptac"
                     /ApEinfo_revcolor=#c7b0e3
                     /ApEinfo_fwdcolor=#c7b0e3
     misc_feature    96..135
                     /label="S.pyogenes terminator"
                     /ApEinfo_revcolor=#85dae9
                     /ApEinfo_fwdcolor=#85dae9
     misc_feature    30..53
                     /label="target NT"
                     /ApEinfo_revcolor=#b7e6d7
                     /ApEinfo_fwdcolor=#b7e6d7
ORIGIN
        1 TTGACAATTA ATCATCGGCT CGTATAATGt ccagttcagc agttccttat tctGttttaG
       61 aGctaGaaat aGcaaGttaa aataaGGctA GTCCGttatc aacttgaaaa agtggcaccg
      121 agtcggtgct ttttt
//
