>Addgene plasmid #74069 | pAL-pck_NT | addgene partial sequence | sequence record 140475 | pEXT20-F2 5'-GCATAATTCGTGTCGC-3'
CCGACATCATAACGGTTCTGGCAAATATTCTGAAATGAGCTGGACAATTAATCATCGGCTCGTATAATGT
CCAGTTCAGCAGTTCCTTATTCTGTTTTAGAGCTAGAAATAGCAAGTTAAAATAAGGCTAGTCCGTTATC
AACTTGAAAAAGTGGCACCGAGTCGGTGCTTTTTTATGGAATTGGATCCGTGGAAGACATCTGTCGAAGA
CACCTTGTGGTCGAAGACACCTTGTCTCTTCCCAGAGGCGTGGTCGCATACTAATTTGTAAACGGCCATG
ACGAAATAGTCGTACGGAACAAGGAGCCACTAGTCTAGAATTCGGTGAGGTTATGGCGGAGGGTTGCGAG
GTCTAGGAGAACAGAGGAAGTCATGCTTTGAAGCATATAAGCTGCCCTGCCCCTCAAGGTTTTCTTCAAG
TGAGGTTTTATCTAACTGCCTAACGGCAGGGGAACCGTATATTGCTTACGGTATGAGACCCCTTAAACGT
CCGGATAGTCACCGCTCTTCTTTAGCTCCGCGACATGCCTAGCAACCGTGGCGCGAGAGACTCCTACCTC
TGCCCCTATTTCAGCCCACGTGGGAACTGTCCCTGTCTGGAAATACTGATCGTTCACCATTTGGCTAATA
CGGGACTTCGTAGATCGTCCTTGAGCCTTTTTCTTACGGTGCGTCTTTTCAAGCTTCGACCTTTGTGCTT
GCGCATATTTGCCCTCGGGGTCTGTTTTCCAGCGTTGTGCGGCTTTTTGTCCGCCTCTGCGTCCCATCGT
GGCCAAGGCTTTCCGCTCGCTGCTGGTGGCTTTACCTGGTGCGTTAGAGCCGCTGTAGGTCTCGCTCTTG
GATTGGGCGACATACCCGCGCACGCGCCTTGCCATGGTTTGGCGGTCGCGCATGGGTGGCATCTCGTTGT
CGCGGCCTGCACCGCCGTG
