>Addgene plasmid #74069 | pAL-pck_NT | addgene partial sequence | sequence record 140476 | StrepPyoCas9-5UTR-F 5'-CGGTGCCACTTTTTCAAGTTG-3'
TTTCTAGCTCTAAAACAGAATAAGGAACTGCTGAACTGGACATTATACGAGCCGATGATTAATTGTCCAG
CTCATTTCAGAATATTTGCCAGAACCGTTATGATGTCGGCGCAAAAAACATTATCCAGAACGGGAGTGCG
CCTTGAGCGACACGAATTATGCAGTGATTTACGACCTGCACAGCCATACCACAGCTTCCGATGGCTGCCT
GACGCCAGAAGCATTGGTGCACCGTGCAGTCGATGATAAGCTGTCAAACCAGATCAATTCGCGCTAACTT
ACATTAATTGCGTTGCGCTCACTGCCCGCTTTCCAGTCGGGAAACCTGTCGTGCCAGCTGAAACGCGGTT
ACAATTCGCCCTTCCAATTCGCCCTTGCAACGCGTTTCGAATTATTTGCCGACTACCTTGGTGATCTCGC
CTTTCACGTAGTGGACAAATTCTTCCAACTGATCTGCGCGCGAGGCCAAGCGATCTTCTTCTTGTCCAAG
ATAAGCCTGTCTAGCTTCAAGTATGACGGGCTGATACTGGGCCGGCAGGCGCTCCATTGCCCAGTCGGCA
GCGACATCCTTCGGCGCGATTTTGCCGGTTACTGCGCTGTACCAAATGCGGGACAACGTAAGCACTACAT
TTCGCTCATCGCCAGCCCAGTCGGGCGGCGAGTTCCATAGCGTTAAGGTTTCATTTAGCGCCTCAAATAG
ATCCTGTTCAGGAACCGGATCAAAGAGTTCCTCCGCCGCTGGACCTACCAAGGCAACGCTATGTTCTCTT
GCTTTTGTCAGCAAGATAGCCAGATCAATGTCGATCGTGGCTGGCTCGAAGATACCTGCAAGAATGTCAT
TGCGCTGCCATTCTCCAAATTGCAGTTCGCGCTTAGCTGGATAACGCCACGGAATGATGTCGTCGTGCAC
AACAATGGTGACTTCTACAGCGCGGAGAATCTCGCTCTCTCCAG
