>Addgene plasmid #74069 | pAL-pck_NT | depositor partial sequence | sequence record 141972 | pAL-pck_NT sequence 135 bps
TGGACAATTAATCATCGGCTCGTATAATGTCCAGTTCAGCAGTTCCTTATTCTGTTTTAGAGCTAGAAAT
AGCAAGTTAAAATAAGGCTAGTCCGTTATCAACTTGAAAAAGTGGCACCGAGTCGGTGCTTTTTT
